>Addgene plasmid #214360 | pcDNA3.1-Hyg-BFP-P2A-otPKR-FL | addgene full sequence | sequence record 423961 | Addgene NGS Result
CGAAAAGTGCCACCTGACGTCGACGGATCGGGAGATCTCCCGATCCCCTATGGTGCACTCTCAGTACAAT
CTGCTCTGATGCCGCATAGTTAAGCCAGTATCTGCTCCCTGCTTGTGTGTTGGAGGTCGCTGAGTAGTGC
GCGAGCAAAATTTAAGCTACAACAAGGCAAGGCTTGACCGACAATTGCATGAAGAATCTGCTTAGGGTTA
GGCGTTTTGCGCTGCTTCGCGATGTACGGGCCAGATATACGCGTTGACATTGATTATTGACTAGTTATTA
ATAGTAATCAATTACGGGGTCATTAGTTCATAGCCCATATATGGAGTTCCGCGTTACATAACTTACGGTA
AATGGCCCGCCTGGCTGACCGCCCAACGACCCCCGCCCATTGACGTCAATAATGACGTATGTTCCCATAG
TAACGCCAATAGGGACTTTCCATTGACGTCAATGGGTGGAGTATTTACGGTAAACTGCCCACTTGGCAGT
ACATCAAGTGTATCATATGCCAAGTACGCCCCCTATTGACGTCAATGACGGTAAATGGCCCGCCTGGCAT
TATGCCCAGTACATGACCTTATGGGACTTTCCTACTTGGCAGTACATCTACGTATTAGTCATCGCTATTA
CCATGGTGATGCGGTTTTGGCAGTACATCAATGGGCGTGGATAGCGGTTTGACTCACGGGGATTTCCAAG
TCTCCACCCCATTGACGTCAATGGGAGTTTGTTTTGGCACCAAAATCAACGGGACTTTCCAAAATGTCGT
AACAACTCCGCCCCATTGACGCAAATGGGCGGTAGGCGTGTACGGTGGGAGGTCTATATAAGCAGAGCTC
TCTGGCTAACTAGAGAACCCACTGCTTACTGGCTTATCGAAATTAATACGACTCACTATAGGGAGACCCA
AGCTGGCTAGCGTTTAAACGGGCCCTCTAGACTCGAGATGAGCGAGCTGATTAAGGAGAACATGCACATG
AAGCTGTACATGGAGGGCACCGTGGACAACCATCACTTCAAGTGCACATCCGAGGGCGAAGGCAAGCCCT
ACGAGGGCACCCAGACCATGAGAATCAAGGTGGTCGAGGGCGGCCCTCTCCCCTTCGCCTTCGACATCCT
GGCTACTAGCTTCCTCTACGGCAGCAAGACCTTCATCAACCACACCCAGGGCATCCCCGACTTCTTCAAG
CAGTCCTTCCCTGAGGGCTTCACATGGGAGAGAGTCACCACATACGAAGACGGGGGCGTGCTGACCGCTA
CCCAGGACACCAGCCTCCAGGACGGCTGCCTCATCTACAACGTCAAGATCAGAGGGGTGAACTTCACATC
CAACGGCCCTGTGATGCAGAAGAAAACACTCGGCTGGGAGGCCTTCACCGAGACGCTGTACCCCGCTGAC
GGCGGCCTGGAAGGCAGAAACGACATGGCCCTGAAGCTCGTGGGCGGGAGCCATCTGATCGCAAACATCA
AGACCACATATAGATCCAAGAAACCCGCTAAGAACCTCAAGATGCCTGGCGTCTACTATGTGGACTACAG
ACTGGAAAGAATCAAGGAGGCCAACAACGAGACCTACGTCGAGCAGCACGAGGTGGCAGTGGCCAGATAC
TGCGACCTCCCTAGCAAACTGGGGCACGATGGAAGCGGAGCTACTAACTTCAGCCTGCTGAAGCAGGCTG
GAGACGTGGAGGAGAACCCTGGACCTATGGATTCCACAAACTACATCTCCATACTGTGCGAGTATGCTCA
GAGACAACGTCAGATCTCTGACATCAAGTTTGAGGAGGTTGGAACAGAAGGACCGGATCACCTGAAAACC
TTCACTCTGAGGGTGGTGATTAAAGGCCATGCCTATCCTAACGGGGTTGGAAAGAACAAGAAAGAGGCCA
AACAGAATGCTGCTAAACATGCTCTGGCTGGCATGATGGAGACGACAGAGCAGAAGGATGAACATGCTCT
GGCTGGAGTGGCGGAGACGACAGAGCAGAAGGATGCATCGGTTTCATGTCCTCCGTCACCGGCTCAGTCT
CCAGCCCCTCCTGTCCGAGCAGTTATCTCCCAGCCCAACTACGTGTGCTGGCTGAATGAACACAGCCAGA
AGAACAAGCTGTCTCTGAAGGCTTTGGAGGAAACGCGTGTTGGACCCAACAACACCTCACAATGCTGTAG
GTATGTGGTAGGTGAGAAAGAATACCCAGAGGGCTTTGGGAACACGAAGAAGGAGGCTAAGGAGGAAGCA
GCAATGCAGATCTATCTGGAGTTATGTGGCCGTAGTCAGACTACAGGGACTGCAGATGAAAACTGCAATG
GCACCACTGGAAAACACAAGGAGGAATTGAATCCAAAGGTTGTGGTCCTCAGTGAGAAGGTTGAACACAT
GAACATGAGCCCAGAACAGAATGTTCCAGCACGATACAGCTTCATTACAACAGAGGAGACCAACTTCATA
GGTATACTCAACCACTACTGTCAGAAAACCAAACGGTTTCCTGACTTTAAACTGGTGGAGAAGAGCGGAC
CGTCACACGACCCTCAATTTGTTTATAAAGTATTGATTGACCAGAGAGAATACCCAAATGGTTTGGGTAA
GACAGCCAAACAGGCCAAACAACAAGCTGCTCAGTTAGCATGGTCTGCTCTTCAAGAACAGTCTGACTGG
AACAGCCAGGTGTCTTGCAGATCAACAGTTTCAGAAGATGGAGGACTATCCTCTCTAACCCCCTCCAGTA
CATGGGAATCCCAGGATGCAACACCATCATCCTTGAGTATTCCAGGAAGTACCAGTGAGTCCATCATATT
CGCAGACTCCGTTAACGTCAGCTCCCCCAAGGTTGAAAGCCCTGTAAATGTGAAGCCTAAAATAAGACTA
GCACCTAACTTCCTGATGTCACCGGTCAAGACCAAACAGGAAGGTCCCGATTTAAAAGGCAACAATTTAG
GAACCTTGTCAAGTGGAAGGACATCCAACCAACCAATTAAATCTAGGTTTTTATCAGAGTTTGATTCAAT
AGAGAAGATTGGCAAAGGAGGCTTTGGCAACGTTTATAAGGCGCGACGGGAACTGGAGCAGAAGTATTTT
GCCGTGAAGATAGTACTGAGTAAAGGGAAAGCTAAGCGGGAGGTTGGTGCCTTAGCAGATCTTCAGCACC
CCAACATAGTACGCTACTACACCGCCTGGCTGGAGGACACCGCGTACCGATGCGACACCAACTCTGAGAG
CGACACCACTTCAGATTCAGGCAGCAGTTCGTCCTCTGAGTTCCTGTACATCCAGATGGAACTATGTGAC
AAGAGGACTCTAAAAGTGTGGATCGACGAGAGGAACGCTCATCGGAAACCCAAACGCAGGGAGGAGAGTC
TACACATCACCCAGCAGATAGTAAACGGGGTAGAATACATCCACTCCAAGAAACTCCTACACAGAGACCT
AAAGCCTGCTAACATCATGTTCGGTATGAGTGACGGAGAGGGGAAGGGAGAGGTAAAGATTGGGGACTTT
GGTCTGGTGACGGCAGAAGATAACGACAACGATGAGAACCTGCTGGAGAGAACGAAAAAGACAGGAACCA
AGTCTTACATGGCCCCCGAACAGAGGAACCAGACCTCCTATGACAGAAAGGTGGACATCTTTGCTTTGGG
TCTGATCTACTTCGAACTGCTCTGGAACCTGTCTGGGATGGAGAAAGCAGAGGTCTGGAATGATGTCAGA
AGCCAGAGTTTTCCTCCCCAGTTCAACACGCAGTTCAACTTAGAGAACAAGGTGATAGAGTCGATGCTGT
GTGCCAACCCAGAGGATAGACCAGATGCCAGGCAGCTGAAGATAAAACTGATTGAGTGTTCTTGTGTTCT
GACCAGAGATCAAAACTTCCATCAAGACAACAGAACAGTCTAAAAGCTTAAGTTTAAACCGCTGATCAGC
CTCGACTGTGCCTTCTAGTTGCCAGCCATCTGTTGTTTGCCCCTCCCCCGTGCCTTCCTTGACCCTGGAA
GGTGCCACTCCCACTGTCCTTTCCTAATAAAATGAGGAAATTGCATCGCATTGTCTGAGTAGGTGTCATT
CTATTCTGGGGGGTGGGGTGGGGCAGGACAGCAAGGGGGAGGATTGGGAAGACAATAGCAGGCATGCTGG
GGATGCGGTGGGCTCTATGGCTTCTGAGGCGGAAAGAACCAGCTGGGGCTCTAGGGGGTATCCCC
[124 nt withheld, positions 4196-4319]
C
[91 nt withheld, positions 4321-4411]
A
[49 nt withheld, positions 4413-4461]
CCTTTGACGTTGGAGTCCACGTTCTTT
[37 nt withheld, positions 4489-4525]
ACCCTATCTCGGTCTATTCTTTTGATTTATAAGGGATTTTGCCGATTTCGGCCTATTGGTTAAAAAATGA
GCTGATTTAACAAAAATTTAACGCGAATTAATTCTGTGGAATGTGTGTCAGTTAGGGTGTGGAAAGTCCC
CAGGCTCCCCAGCAGGCAGAAGTATGCAAAGCATGCATCTCAATTAGTCAGCAACCAGGTGTGGAAAGTC
CCCAGGCTCCCCAGCAGGCAGAAGTATGCAAAGCATGCATCTCAATTAGTCAGCAACCATAGTCCCGCCC
CTAACTCCGCCCATCCCGCCCCTAACTCCGCCCAGTTCCGCCCATTCTCCGCCCCATGGCTGACTAATTT
TTTTTATTTATGCAGAGGCCGAGGCCGCCTCTGCCTCTGAGCTATTCCAGAAGTAGTGAGGAGGCTTTTT
TGGAGGCCTAGGCTTTTGCAAAAAGCTCCCGGGAGCTTGTATATCCATTTTCGGATCTGATCAGCACGTG
ATGAAAAAGCCTGAACTCACCGCGACGTCTGTCGAGAAGTTTCTGATCGAAAAGTTCGACAGCGTCTCCG
ACCTGATGCAGCTCTCGGAGGGCGAAGAATCTCGTGCTTTCAGCTTCGATGTAGGAGGGCGTGGATATGT
CCTGCGGGTAAATAGCTGCGCCGATGGTTTCTACAAAGATCGTTATGTTTATCGGCACTTTGCATCGGCC
GCGCTCCCGATTCCGGAAGTGCTTGACATTGGGGAATTCAGCGAGAGCCTGACCTATTGCATCTCCCGCC
GTGCACAGGGTGTCACGTTGCAAGACCTGCCTGAAACCGAACTGCCCGCTGTTCTGCAGCCGGTCGCGGA
GGCCATGGATGCGATCGCTGCGGCCGATCTTAGCCAGACGAGCGGGTTCGGCCCATTCGGACCGCAAGGA
ATCGGTCAATACACTACATGGCGTGATTTCATATGCGCGATTGCTGATCCCCATGTGTATCACTGGCAAA
CTGTGATGGACGACACCGTCAGTGCGTCCGTCGCGCAGGCTCTCGATGAGCTGATGCTTTGGGCCGAGGA
CTGCCCCGAAGTCCGGCACCTCGTGCACGCGGATTTCGGCTCCAACAATGTCCTGACGGACAATGGCCGC
ATAACAGCGGTCATTGACTGGAGCGAGGCGATGTTCGGGGATTCCCAATACGAGGTCGCCAACATCTTCT
TCTGGAGGCCGTGGTTGGCTTGTATGGAGCAGCAGACGCGCTACTTCGAGCGGAGGCATCCGGAGCTTGC
AGGATCGCCGCGGCTCCGGGCGTATATGCTCCGCATTGGTCTTGACCAACTCTATCAGAGCTTGGTTGAC
GGCAATTTCGATGATGCAGCTTGGGCGCAGGGTCGATGCGACGCAATCGTCCGATCCGGAGCCGGGACTG
TCGGGCGTACACAAATCGCCCGCAGAAGCGCGGCCGTCTGGACCGATGGCTGTGTAGAAGTACTCGCCGA
TAGTGGAAACCGACGCCCCAGCACTCGTCCGAGGGCAAAGGAATAGCACGTGCTACGAGATTTCGATTCC
ACCGCCGCCTTCTATGAAAGGTTGGGCTTCGGAATCGTTTTCCGGGACGCCGGCTGGATGATCCTCCAGC
GCGGGGATCTCATGCTGGAGTTCTTCGCCCACCCCAACTTGTTTATTGCAGCTTATAATGGTTACAAATA
AAGCAATAGCATCACAAATTTCACAAATAAAGCATTTTTTTCACTGCATTCTAGTTGTGGTTTGTCCAAA
CTCATCAATGTATCTTATCATGTCTGTATACCGTCGACCTCTAGCTAGAGCTTGGCGTAATCATGGTCAT
AGCTGTTTCCTGTGTGAAATTGTTATCCGCTCACAATTCCACACAACATACGAGCCGGAAGCATAAAGTG
TAAAGCCTGGGGTGCCTAATGAGTGAGCTAACTCACATTAATTGCGTTGCGCTCACTGCCCGCTTTCCAG
TCGGGAAACCTGTCGTGCCAGCTGCATTAATGAATCGGCCAACGCGCGGGGAGAGGCGGTTTGCGTATTG
GGCGCTCTTCCGCTTCCTCGCTCACTGACTCGCTGCGCTCGGTCGTTCGGCTGCGGCGAGCGGTATCAGC
TCACTCAAAGGCGGTAATACGGTTATCCACAGAATCAGGGGATAACGCAGGAAAGAACATGTGAGCAAAA
GGCCAGCAAAAGGCCAGGAACCGTAAAAAGGCCGCGTTGCTGGCGTTTTTCCATAGGCTCCGCCCCCCTG
ACGAGCATCACAAAAATCGACGCTCAAGTCAGAGGTGGCGAAACCCGACAGGACTATAAAGATACCAGGC
GTTTCCCCCTGGAAGCTCCCTCGTGCGCTCTCCTGTTCCGACCCTGCCGCTTACCGGATACCTGTCCGCC
TTTCTCCCTTCGGGAAGCGTGGCGCTTTCTCATAGCTCACGCTGTAGGTATCTCAGTTCGGTGTAGGTCG
TTCGCTCCAAGCTGGGCTGTGTGCACGAACCCCCCGTTCAGCCCGACCGCTGCGCCTTATCCGGTAACTA
TCGTCTTGAGTCCAACCCGGTAAGACACGACTTATCGCCACTGGCAGCAGCCACTGGTAACAGGATTAGC
AGAGCGAGGTATGTAGGCGGTGCTACAGAGTTCTTGAAGTGGTGGCCTAACTACGGCTACACTAGAAGAA
CAGTATTTGGTATCTGCGCTCTGCTGAAGCCAGTTACCTTCGGAAAAAGAGTTGGTAGCTCTTGATCCGG
CAAACAAACCACCGCTGGTAGCGGTGGTTTTTTTGTTTGCAAGCAGCAGATTACGCGCAGAAAAAAAGGA
TCTCAAGAAGATCCTTTGATCTTTTCTACGGGGTCTGACGCTCAGTGGAACGAAAACTCACGTTAAGGGA
TTTTGGTCATGAGATTATCAAAAAGGATCTTCACCTAGATCCTTTTAAATTAAAAATGAAGTTTTAAATC
AATCTAAAGTATATATGAGTAAACTTGGTCTGACAGTTACCAATGCTTAATCAGTGAGGCACCTATCTCA
GCGATCTGTCTATTTCGTTCATCCATAGTTGCCTGACTCCCCGTCGTGTAGATAACTACGATACGGGAGG
GCTTACCATCTGGCCCCAGTGCTGCAATGATACCGCGAGACCCACGCTCACCGGCTCCAGATTTATCAGC
AATAAACCAGCCAGCCGGAAGGGCCGAGCGCAGAAGTGGTCCTGCAACTTTATCCGCCTCCATCCAGTCT
ATTAATTGTTGCCGGGAAGCTAGAGTAAGTAGTTCGCCAGTTAATAGTTTGCGCAACGTTGTTGCCATTG
CTACAGGCATCGTGGTGTCACGCTCGTCGTTTGGTATGGCTTCATTCAGCTCCGGTTCCCAACGATCAAG
GCGAGTTACATGATCCCCCATGTTGTGCAAAAAAGCGGTTAGCTCCTTCGGTCCTCCGATCGTTGTCAGA
AGTAAGTTGGCCGCAGTGTTATCACTCATGGTTATGGCAGCACTGCATAATTCTCTTACTGTCATGCCAT
CCGTAAGATGCTTTTCTGTGACTGGTGAGTACTCAACCAAGTCATTCTGAGAATAGTGTATGCGGCGACC
GAGTTGCTCTTGCCCGGCGTCAATACGGGATAATACCGCGCCACATAGCAGAACTTTAAAAGTGCTCATC
ATTGGAAAACGTTCTTCGGGGCGAAAACTCTCAAGGATCTTACCGCTGTTGAGATCCAGTTCGATGTAAC
CCACTCGTGCACCCAACTGATCTTCAGCATCTTTTACTTTCACCAGCGTTTCTGGGTGAGCAAAAACAGG
AAGGCAAAATGCCGCAAAAAAGGGAATAAGGGCGACACGGAAATGTTGAATACTCATACTCTTCCTTTTT
CAATATTATTGAAGCATTTATCAGGGTTATTGTCTCATGAGCGGATACATATTTGAATGTATTTAGAAAA
ATAAACAAATAGGGGTTCCGCGCACATTTCCC
Features (pLannotate 1.2.2; 22 found; start..end, strand, type, name):
     49..101     -  misc_feature   bom (fragment): basis of mobility region from pBR322
    256..635     +  enhancer       CMV enhancer: human cytomegalovirus immediate early enhancer
    636..839     +  promoter       CMV promoter: human cytomegalovirus (CMV) immediate early promoter
    835..868     +  LTR            5' LTR (truncated) (fragment): truncated 5' long terminal repeat (LTR) from HIV-1
    884..902     +  promoter       T7 promoter: promoter for bacteriophage T7 RNA polymerase
    948..1637    +  CDS            TagBFP: TagBFP is a basic (constitutively fluorescent) blue fluorescent protein published in 2008, derived from Entacmaea quadricolor. It is reported to be a very rapidly-maturing monomer with very low acid sensitivity.
   2982..3185    +  CDS            EIF2AK1 (fragment): E2AK1_RABIT - Also known as HRI From Oryctolagus cuniculus (Rabbit).
   3264..3818    +  CDS            EIF2AK1 (fragment): E2AK1_HUMAN - Also known as HRI From Homo sapiens (Human).
   3926..4150    +  polyA_signal   bGH poly(A) signal: bovine growth hormone polyadenylation signal
   4154..4175    +  promoter       SV40 promoter (fragment): SV40 enhancer and early promoter
   4196..4624    +  rep_origin     f1 ori (sequence partly withheld): f1 bacteriophage origin of replication; arrow indicates direction of (+) strand synthesis
   4638..4967    +  promoter       SV40 promoter: SV40 enhancer and early promoter
   5016..6041    +  CDS            HygR: aminoglycoside phosphotransferase from E. coli; aph(4)-Ia; confers resistance to hygromycin
   6051..6176    +  CDS            ble (fragment): BLE_KLEPN - Experimental evidence at protein level: Swiss-Prot protein existence level 1. Binding protein with a strong affinity to the bleomycin family of antibiotics. Binds to CL990; an antimitotic-antibiotic compound. From Klebsiella pneumoniae.
   6171..6292    +  polyA_signal   SV40 poly(A) signal: SV40 polyadenylation signal
   6365..6381    -  protein_bind   lac operator: The lac repressor binds to the lac operator to inhibit transcription in E. coli. This inhibition can be relieved by adding lactose or isopropyl-β-D-thiogalactopyranoside (IPTG). lac repressor encoded by lacI
   6389..6419    -  promoter       lac promoter: promoter for the E. coli lac operon
   6434..6455    -  protein_bind   CAP binding site: CAP binding activates transcription in the presence of cAMP. E. coli catabolite activator protein
   6468..6560    -  CDS            lacI (fragment): lac repressor; lacI; The lac repressor binds to the lac operator to inhibit transcription in E. coli. This inhibition can be relieved by adding lactose or isopropyl-β-D-thiogalactopyranoside (IPTG).
   6743..7331    -  rep_origin     ori: high-copy-number ColE1/pMB1/pBR322/pUC origin of replication
   7502..8362    -  CDS            AmpR: β-lactamase; bla; confers resistance to ampicillin, carbenicillin, and related antibiotics
   8363..8467    -  promoter       AmpR promoter: bla
