[The description below was written by a language model from this plasmid's Addgene catalogue record and pLannotate feature annotations shown in this document.]
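Description:
pcDNA3.1-Hyg-BFP-P2A-otPKR-FL is a mammalian-type expression plasmid of 8,477 nt built on the pcDNA3.1(-)-Hyg backbone. It is propagated in E. coli through a high-copy ColE1/pUC origin with ampicillin selection (β-lactamase under its own promoter). It also carries an f1 origin for single-stranded DNA production. For selecting stably transfected eukaryotic cells, an SV40 early promoter drives a hygromycin phosphotransferase gene followed by an SV40 polyadenylation signal.

The payload is a single open reading frame transcribed from the human CMV immediate-early enhancer/promoter and terminated by the bovine growth hormone poly(A) signal. A T7 promoter lies just upstream of the insert. The frame encodes a blue fluorescent protein, a P2A peptide and the full-length protein kinase R (PKR) of chinook salmon (Oncorhynchus tshawytscha). The P2A element causes ribosomal skipping, so the fluorescent reporter and the kinase are produced as separate polypeptides from one transcript. Blue fluorescence therefore marks the cells that express PKR without fusing a tag to the kinase.

The catalogue lists Aequorea victoria as the source species for the reporter, but the sequence annotation identifies the blue protein as TagBFP, which derives from Entacmaea quadricolor. The annotation tool does not recognise the salmon PKR or the P2A as such. It labels only two stretches of the downstream region as fragments resembling the related eIF2α kinase EIF2AK1 (HRI), consistent with a conserved kinase domain. Several other short fragment hits (HIV-1 LTR, ble, lacI, bom) appear to be backbone remnants or partial matches rather than functional parts. The stated purpose is simply expression of BFP-P2A-PKR, and no further application is recorded.
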