Addgene plasmid #214360: pcDNA3.1-Hyg-BFP-P2A-otPKR-FL
Purpose: Expression of the Blue Fluorescent Protein - P2A - full length protein kinase R from chinook salmon
Depositing lab: Bertrand Collet. Depositing organization: INRAE Jouy-en-Josas.
Backbone
  Vector backbone: pcDNA3.1-(-)-Hyg
  Vector type: Mammalian Expression
  Selectable markers: Hygromycin
Growth in bacteria
  Bacterial resistance: Ampicillin, 100 μg/mL
  Growth temperature: 37°C
  Growth strain: DH5alpha
  Copy number: High Copy
Gene/Insert
  Gene/Insert name: BFP-P2A-otPKRFL
  Species: Aequorea victoria, Oncorhynchus tshawytscha
  Promoter: CMV
  Cloning method: Restriction Enzyme; 5′ cloning site EcoRV (destroyed during cloning); 3′ cloning site HindIII (not destroyed)
  Sequencing primers: 5′ GGCTAACTAGAGAACCCACTG; 3′ GGCAACTAGAAGGCACAGTC
Terms and licenses: Academic/Nonprofit Terms; Industry Terms: Not Available to Industry
How to cite: pcDNA3.1-Hyg-BFP-P2A-otPKR-FL was a gift from Bertrand Collet (Addgene plasmid # 214360 ; http://n2t.net/addgene:214360 ; RRID:Addgene_214360)
